[The description below was written by a language model from this plasmid's Addgene catalogue record and pLannotate feature annotations shown in this document.]
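Description:
pc3XB-ZF43 is a mammalian expression-type plasmid built on pc3XB, a modified version of pcDNA3, that carries a single zinc finger module for use in modular assembly of multi-finger DNA-binding arrays. It belongs to the Zinc Finger Consortium Modular Assembly Kit v1.0. The roughly 90 bp insert, ZF43, encodes one Cys2His2-type finger derived from the Sangamo module set and is recorded as recognising the DNA triplet GCT. It sits between XbaI and BamHI sites, both of which are preserved, so the module can be excised or joined to other fingers by restriction-based cloning when building the arrays used in engineered zinc finger nucleases.

The annotated sequence (about 5.5 kb) shows the usual pcDNA3 architecture. A CMV enhancer and immediate early promoter, followed by a T7 promoter that also serves as the sequencing primer site, lie upstream of the cloning region, and a bGH polyadenylation signal lies downstream. The finger insert itself falls in the unannotated gap between the T7 promoter and the bGH signal. A separate SV40 early promoter drives the neomycin phosphotransferase gene, terminated by an SV40 poly(A) signal, allowing G418 selection in mammalian cells. Propagation in E. coli relies on a high-copy ColE1/pUC-type origin and β-lactamase for ampicillin selection, and an f1 origin is present for single-stranded DNA production. Short hits annotated as HIV-1 LTR, ble, lacI and bom fragments, along with lac promoter/operator elements, appear to be backbone remnants or annotation artefacts rather than functional parts. Although the backbone is an expression vector, the plasmid mainly serves as an archived source of one finger-coding module for assembly.
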