Addgene plasmid #13142: pc3XB-ZF43
Depositing lab: Keith Joung. Depositing organization: Massachusetts General Hospital. Publication: Standardized reagents and protocols for engineering zinc finger nucleases by modular assembly. Wright DA, Thibodeau-Beganny S, Sander JD, Winfrey RJ, Hirsh AS, Eichtinger M, Fu F, Porteus MH, Dobbs D, Voytas DF, Joung JK. Nat Protoc. 2006;1(3):1637-52. doi: 10.1038/nprot.2006.259 PubMed 17406455.
Backbone
  Vector backbone: pc3XB
  Backbone manufacturer: Modified Invitrogen pcDNA3
  Backbone size w/o insert (bp): 5400
  Vector type: Mammalian Expression
  Selectable markers: Neomycin (select with G418)
Growth in bacteria
  Bacterial resistance: Ampicillin, 100 μg/mL
  Growth temperature: 37°C
  Growth strain: XL1 Blue
  Copy number: High Copy
Gene/Insert
  Gene/Insert name: ZF43
  Insert size (bp): 90
  Cloning method: Restriction Enzyme; 5′ cloning site XbaI (not destroyed); 3′ cloning site BamHI (not destroyed)
  Sequencing primers: 5′ T7
Terms and licenses: Academic/Nonprofit Terms; Industry Terms: Not Available to Industry
Depositor comments: Part of the Zinc Finger Consortium Modular Assembly Kit v1.0. Finger protein sequence: PGEKKFACPECPKRFMQSSDLQRHIKTH. Target DNA sequence: GCT. This zinc finger is derived from the Sangamo module set.
How to cite: pc3XB-ZF43 was a gift from Keith Joung (Addgene plasmid # 13142 ; http://n2t.net/addgene:13142 ; RRID:Addgene_13142)
