Features (pLannotate 1.2.2; 19 found; start..end, strand, type, name):
     28..80      -  misc_feature   bom (fragment): basis of mobility region from pBR322
    235..614     +  enhancer       CMV enhancer: human cytomegalovirus immediate early enhancer
    615..818     +  promoter       CMV promoter: human cytomegalovirus (CMV) immediate early promoter
    814..847     +  LTR            5' LTR (truncated) (fragment): truncated 5' long terminal repeat (LTR) from HIV-1
    863..881     +  promoter       T7 promoter: promoter for bacteriophage T7 RNA polymerase
   1062..1286    +  polyA_signal   bGH poly(A) signal: bovine growth hormone polyadenylation signal
   1290..1311    +  promoter       SV40 promoter (fragment): SV40 enhancer and early promoter
   1332..1760    +  rep_origin     f1 ori (sequence partly withheld): f1 bacteriophage origin of replication; arrow indicates direction of (+) strand synthesis
   1774..2103    +  promoter       SV40 promoter: SV40 enhancer and early promoter
   2174..2965    +  CDS            neo: KKA2_KLEPN - Also known as kan, nptII. Experimental evidence at protein level: Swiss-Prot protein existence level 1. Resistance to kanamycin, neomycin, paromomycin, ribostamycin, butirosin and gentamicin B. From Klebsiella pneumoniae.
   2989..3147    +  CDS            ble (fragment): BLE_KLEPN - Experimental evidence at protein level: Swiss-Prot protein existence level 1. Binding protein with a strong affinity to the bleomycin family of antibiotics. Binds to CL990; an antimitotic-antibiotic compound. From Klebsiella pneumoniae.
   3142..3263    +  polyA_signal   SV40 poly(A) signal: SV40 polyadenylation signal
   3336..3352    -  protein_bind   lac operator: The lac repressor binds to the lac operator to inhibit transcription in E. coli. This inhibition can be relieved by adding lactose or isopropyl-β-D-thiogalactopyranoside (IPTG). lac repressor encoded by lacI
   3360..3390    -  promoter       lac promoter: promoter for the E. coli lac operon
   3405..3426    -  protein_bind   CAP binding site: CAP binding activates transcription in the presence of cAMP. E. coli catabolite activator protein
   3439..3531    -  CDS            lacI (fragment): lac repressor; lacI; The lac repressor binds to the lac operator to inhibit transcription in E. coli. This inhibition can be relieved by adding lactose or isopropyl-β-D-thiogalactopyranoside (IPTG).
   3714..4299    -  rep_origin     ori: high-copy-number ColE1/pMB1/pBR322/pUC origin of replication
   4470..5330    -  CDS            AmpR: β-lactamase; bla; confers resistance to ampicillin, carbenicillin, and related antibiotics
   5331..5435    -  promoter       AmpR promoter: bla
>Addgene plasmid #13142 | pc3XB-ZF43 | depositor full sequence | sequence record 7491 | Author sequence
GACGGATCGGGAGATCTCCCGATCCCCTATGGTGCACTCTCAGTACAATCTGCTCTGATGCCGCATAGTT
AAGCCAGTATCTGCTCCCTGCTTGTGTGTTGGAGGTCGCTGAGTAGTGCGCGAGCAAAATTTAAGCTACA
ACAAGGCAAGGCTTGACCGACAATTGCATGAAGAATCTGCTTAGGGTTAGGCGTTTTGCGCTGCTTCGCG
ATGTACGGGCCAGATATACGCGTTGACATTGATTATTGACTAGTTATTAATAGTAATCAATTACGGGGTC
ATTAGTTCATAGCCCATATATGGAGTTCCGCGTTACATAACTTACGGTAAATGGCCCGCCTGGCTGACCG
CCCAACGACCCCCGCCCATTGACGTCAATAATGACGTATGTTCCCATAGTAACGCCAATAGGGACTTTCC
ATTGACGTCAATGGGTGGAGTATTTACGGTAAACTGCCCACTTGGCAGTACATCAAGTGTATCATATGCC
AAGTACGCCCCCTATTGACGTCAATGACGGTAAATGGCCCGCCTGGCATTATGCCCAGTACATGACCTTA
TGGGACTTTCCTACTTGGCAGTACATCTACGTATTAGTCATCGCTATTACCATGGTGATGCGGTTTTGGC
AGTACATCAATGGGCGTGGATAGCGGTTTGACTCACGGGGATTTCCAAGTCTCCACCCCATTGACGTCAA
TGGGAGTTTGTTTTGGCACCAAAATCAACGGGACTTTCCAAAATGTCGTAACAACTCCGCCCCATTGACG
CAAATGGGCGGTAGGCGTGTACGGTGGGAGGTCTATATAAGCAGAGCTCTCTGGCTAACTAGAGAACCCA
CTGCTTACTGGCTTATCGAAATTAATACGACTCACTATAGGGAGACCCAAGCTGGCTAGCGTTTAAACGG
GCCCTCTAGACCCGGGGAGAAGAAATTTGCCTGCCCTGAGTGTCCTAAGCGCTTCATGCAAAGCAGCGAC
CTCCAACGTCATATCAAGACCCACACCGGTGGATCCTCTGCACAGTAGTAAGCTTAAGTTTAAACCGCTG
ATCAGCCTCGACTGTGCCTTCTAGTTGCCAGCCATCTGTTGTTTGCCCCTCCCCCGTGCCTTCCTTGACC
CTGGAAGGTGCCACTCCCACTGTCCTTTCCTAATAAAATGAGGAAATTGCATCGCATTGTCTGAGTAGGT
GTCATTCTATTCTGGGGGGTGGGGTGGGGCAGGACAGCAAGGGGGAGGATTGGGAAGACAATAGCAGGCA
TGCTGGGGATGCGGTGGGCTCTATGGCTTCTGAGGCGGAAAGAACCAGCTGGGGCTCTAGGGGGTATCCC
C
[124 nt withheld, positions 1332-1455]
C
[91 nt withheld, positions 1457-1547]
A
[49 nt withheld, positions 1549-1597]
CCTTTGACGTTGGAGTCCACGTTCTTT
[37 nt withheld, positions 1625-1661]
ACCCTATCTCGGTCTATTCTTTTGATTTATAAGGGATTTTGCCGATTTCGGCCTATTGGTTAAAAAATGA
GCTGATTTAACAAAAATTTAACGCGAATTAATTCTGTGGAATGTGTGTCAGTTAGGGTGTGGAAAGTCCC
CAGGCTCCCCAGCAGGCAGAAGTATGCAAAGCATGCATCTCAATTAGTCAGCAACCAGGTGTGGAAAGTC
CCCAGGCTCCCCAGCAGGCAGAAGTATGCAAAGCATGCATCTCAATTAGTCAGCAACCATAGTCCCGCCC
CTAACTCCGCCCATCCCGCCCCTAACTCCGCCCAGTTCCGCCCATTCTCCGCCCCATGGCTGACTAATTT
TTTTTATTTATGCAGAGGCCGAGGCCGCCTCTGCCTCTGAGCTATTCCAGAAGTAGTGAGGAGGCTTTTT
TGGAGGCCTAGGCTTTTGCAAAAAGCTCCCGGCCGGGAGCTTGTATATCCATTTTCGGATCTGATCAAGA
GACAGGATGAGGATCGTTTCGCATGATTGAACAAGATGGATTGCACGCAGGTTCTCCGGCCGCTTGGGTG
GAGAGGCTATTCGGCTATGACTGGGCACAACAGACAATCGGCTGCTCTGATGCCGCCGTGTTCCGGCTGT
CAGCGCAGGGGCGCCCGGTTCTTTTTGTCAAGACCGACCTGTCCGGTGCCCTGAATGAACTGCAGGACGA
GGCAGCGCGGCTATCGTGGCTGGCCACGACGGGCGTTCCTTGCGCAGCTGTGCTCGACGTTGTCACTGAA
GCGGGAAGGGACTGGCTGCTATTGGGCGAAGTGCCGGGGCAGGATCTCCTGTCATCTCACCTTGCTCCTG
CCGAGAAAGTATCCATCATGGCTGATGCAATGCGGCGGCTGCATACGCTTGATCCGGCTACCTGCCCATT
CGACCACCAAGCGAAACATCGCATCGAGCGAGCACGTACTCGGATGGAAGCCGGTCTTGTCGATCAGGAT
GATCTGGACGAAGAGCATCAGGGGCTCGCGCCAGCCGAACTGTTCGCCAGGCTCAAGGCGCGCATGCCCG
ACGGCGAGGATCTCGTCGTGACCCATGGCGATGCCTGCTTGCCGAATATCATGGTGGAAAATGGCCGCTT
TTCTGGATTCATCGACTGTGGCCGGCTGGGTGTGGCGGACCGCTATCAGGACATAGCGTTGGCTACCCGT
GATATTGCTGAAGAGCTTGGCGGCGAATGGGCTGACCGCTTCCTCGTGCTTTACGGTATCGCCGCTCCCG
ATTCGCAGCGCATCGCCTTCTATCGCCTTCTTGACGAGTTCTTCTGAGCGGGACTCTGGGGTTCGAAATG
ACCGACCAAGCGACGCCCAACCTGCCATCACGAGATTTCGATTCCACCGCCGCCTTCTATGAAAGGTTGG
GCTTCGGAATCGTTTTCCGGGACGCCGGCTGGATGATCCTCCAGCGCGGGGATCTCATGCTGGAGTTCTT
CGCCCACCCCAACTTGTTTATTGCAGCTTATAATGGTTACAAATAAAGCAATAGCATCACAAATTTCACA
AATAAAGCATTTTTTTCACTGCATTCTAGTTGTGGTTTGTCCAAACTCATCAATGTATCTTATCATGTCT
GTATACCGTCGACCTCTAGCTAGAGCTTGGCGTAATCATGGTCATAGCTGTTTCCTGTGTGAAATTGTTA
TCCGCTCACAATTCCACACAACATACGAGCCGGAAGCATAAAGTGTAAAGCCTGGGGTGCCTAATGAGTG
AGCTAACTCACATTAATTGCGTTGCGCTCACTGCCCGCTTTCCAGTCGGGAAACCTGTCGTGCCAGCTGC
ATTAATGAATCGGCCAACGCGCGGGGAGAGGCGGTTTGCGTATTGGGCGCTCTTCCGCTTCCTCGCTCAC
TGACTCGCTGCGCTCGGTCGTTCGGCTGCGGCGAGCGGTATCAGCTCACTCAAAGGCGGTAATACGGTTA
TCCACAGAATCAGGGGATAACGCAGGAAAGAACATGTGAGCAAAAGGCCAGCAAAAGGCCAGGAACCGTA
AAAAGGCCGCGTTGCTGGCGTTTTTCCATAGGCTCCGCCCCCCTGACGAGCATCACAAAAATCGACGCTC
AAGTCAGAGGTGGCGAAACCCGACAGGACTATAAAGATACCAGGCGTTTCCCCCTGGAAGCTCCCTCGTG
CGCTCTCCTGTTCCGACCCTGCCGCTTACCGGATACCTGTCCGCCTTTCTCCCTTCGGGAAGCGTGGCGC
TTTCTCATAGCTCACGCTGTAGGTATCTCAGTTCGGTGTAGGTCGTTCGCTCCAAGCTGGGCTGTGTGCA
CGAACCCCCCGTTCAGCCCGACCGCTGCGCCTTATCCGGTAACTATCGTCTTGAGTCCAACCCGGTAAGA
CACGACTTATCGCCACTGGCAGCAGCCACTGGTAACAGGATTAGCAGAGCGAGGTATGTAGGCGGTGCTA
CAGAGTTCTTGAAGTGGTGGCCTAACTACGGCTACACTAGAAGAACAGTATTTGGTATCTGCGCTCTGCT
GAAGCCAGTTACCTTCGGAAAAAGAGTTGGTAGCTCTTGATCCGGCAAACAAACCACCGCTGGTAGCGGT
TTTTTTGTTTGCAAGCAGCAGATTACGCGCAGAAAAAAAGGATCTCAAGAAGATCCTTTGATCTTTTCTA
CGGGGTCTGACGCTCAGTGGAACGAAAACTCACGTTAAGGGATTTTGGTCATGAGATTATCAAAAAGGAT
CTTCACCTAGATCCTTTTAAATTAAAAATGAAGTTTTAAATCAATCTAAAGTATATATGAGTAAACTTGG
TCTGACAGTTACCAATGCTTAATCAGTGAGGCACCTATCTCAGCGATCTGTCTATTTCGTTCATCCATAG
TTGCCTGACTCCCCGTCGTGTAGATAACTACGATACGGGAGGGCTTACCATCTGGCCCCAGTGCTGCAAT
GATACCGCGAGACCCACGCTCACCGGCTCCAGATTTATCAGCAATAAACCAGCCAGCCGGAAGGGCCGAG
CGCAGAAGTGGTCCTGCAACTTTATCCGCCTCCATCCAGTCTATTAATTGTTGCCGGGAAGCTAGAGTAA
GTAGTTCGCCAGTTAATAGTTTGCGCAACGTTGTTGCCATTGCTACAGGCATCGTGGTGTCACGCTCGTC
GTTTGGTATGGCTTCATTCAGCTCCGGTTCCCAACGATCAAGGCGAGTTACATGATCCCCCATGTTGTGC
AAAAAAGCGGTTAGCTCCTTCGGTCCTCCGATCGTTGTCAGAAGTAAGTTGGCCGCAGTGTTATCACTCA
TGGTTATGGCAGCACTGCATAATTCTCTTACTGTCATGCCATCCGTAAGATGCTTTTCTGTGACTGGTGA
GTACTCAACCAAGTCATTCTGAGAATAGTGTATGCGGCGACCGAGTTGCTCTTGCCCGGCGTCAATACGG
GATAATACCGCGCCACATAGCAGAACTTTAAAAGTGCTCATCATTGGAAAACGTTCTTCGGGGCGAAAAC
TCTCAAGGATCTTACCGCTGTTGAGATCCAGTTCGATGTAACCCACTCGTGCACCCAACTGATCTTCAGC
ATCTTTTACTTTCACCAGCGTTTCTGGGTGAGCAAAAACAGGAAGGCAAAATGCCGCAAAAAAGGGAATA
AGGGCGACACGGAAATGTTGAATACTCATACTCTTCCTTTTTCAATATTATTGAAGCATTTATCAGGGTT
ATTGTCTCATGAGCGGATACATATTTGAATGTATTTAGAAAAATAAACAAATAGGGGTTCCGCGCACATT
TCCCCGAAAAGTGCCACCTGACGTC
