>Addgene plasmid #13142 | pc3XB-ZF43 | addgene partial sequence | sequence record 19526 | CMV-F 5'-CGCAAATGGGCGGTAGGCGTG-3'
AGCTCTCTGGCTACTAGAGAACCCACTGCTTACTGGCTTATCGAAATTAATACGACTCACTATAGGGAGA
CCCAAGCTGGCTAGCGTTTAAACGGGCCCTCTAGACCCGGGGAGAAGAAATTTGCCTGCCCTGAGTGTCC
TAAGCGCTTCATGCAAAGCAGCGACCTCCAACGTCATATCAAGACCCACACCGGTGGATCCTCTGCACAG
TAGTAAGCTTAAGTTTAAACCGCTGATCAGCCTCGACTGTGCCTTCTAGTTGCCAGCCATCTGTTGTTTG
CCCCTCCCCCGTGCCTTCCTTGACCCTGGAAGGTGCCACTCCCACTGTCCTTTCCTAATAAAATGAGGAA
ATTGCATCGCATTGTCTGAGTAGGTGTCATTCTATTCTGGGGGGTGGGGTGGGGCAGGACAGCAAGGGGG
AGGATTGGGAAGACAATAGCAGGCATGCTGGGGATGCGGTGGGCTCTATGGCTTCTGAGGCGGAAAGAAC
CAGCTGGGGCTCTAGGGGGTATCCCC
[111 nt withheld, positions 517-627]
